>Addgene plasmid #246345 | LentiX_(loxPconDIAL-YB_TATA)-mCherry-HRasG12V-BGH_pKG3906 | addgene full sequence | sequence record 491521 | Addgene NGS Result
TTGAGATCCTTTTTTTCTGCGCGTAATCTGCTGCTTGCAAACAAAAAAACCACCGCTACCAGCGGTGGTT
TGTTTGCCGGATCAAGAGCTACCAACTCTTTTTCCGAAGGTAACTGGCTTCAGCAGAGCGCAGATACCAA
ATACTGTTCTTCTAGTGTAGCCGTAGTTAGGCCACCACTTCAAGAACTCTGTAGCACCGCCTACATACCT
CGCTCTGCTAATCCTGTTACCAGTGGCTGCTGCCAGTGGCGATAAGTCGTGTCTTACCGGGTTGGACTCA
AGACGATAGTTACCGGATAAGGCGCAGCGGTCGGGCTGAACGGGGGGTTCGTGCACACAGCCCAGCTTGG
AGCGAACGACCTACACCGAACTGAGATACCTACAGCGTGAGCTATGAGAAAGCGCCACGCTTCCCGAAGG
GAGAAAGGCGGACAGGTATCCGGTAAGCGGCAGGGTCGGAACAGGAGAGCGCACGAGGGAGCTTCCAGGG
GGAAACGCCTGGTATCTTTATAGTCCTGTCGGGTTTCGCCACCTCTGACTTGAGCGTCGATTTTTGTGAT
GCTCGTCAGGGGGGCGGAGCCTATGGAAAAACGCCAGCAACGCGGCCTTTTTACGGTTCCTGGCCTTTTG
CTGGCCTTTTGCTCACATGTTCTTTCCTGCGTTATCCCCTGATTCTGTGGATAACCGTATTACCGCCTTT
GAGTGAGCTGATACCGCTCGCCGCAGCCGAACGACCGAGCGCAGCGAGTCAGTGAGCGAGGAAGCGGAAG
AGCGCCCAATACGCAAACCGCCTCTCCCCGCGCGTTGGCCGATTCATTAATGCAGCTGGCACGACAGGTT
TCCCGACTGGAAAGCGGGCAGTGAGCGCAACGCAATTAATGTGAGTTAGCTCACTCATTAGGCACCCCAG
GCTTTACACTTTATGCTTCCGGCTCGTATGTTGTGTGGAATTGTGAGCGGATAACAATTTCACACAGGAA
ACAGCTATGACCATGATTACGCCAAGCGCGCAATTAACCCTCACTAAAGGGAACAAAAGCTGGAGCTGCA
AGCTTAATGTAGTCTTATGCAATACTCTTGTAGTCTTGCAACATGGTAACGATGAGTTAGCAACATGCCT
TACAAGGAGAGAAAAAGCACCGTGCATGCCGATTGGTGGAAGTAAGGTGGTACGATCGTGCCTTATTAGG
AAGGCAACAGACGGGTCTGACATGGATTGGACGAACCACTGAATTGCCGCATTGCAGAGATATTGTATTT
AAGTGCCTAGCTCGATACATAAACGGGTCTCTCTGGTTAGACCAGATCTGAGCCTGGGAGCTCTCTGGCT
AACTAGGGAACCCACTGCTTAAGCCTCAATAAAGCTTGCCTTGAGTGCTTCAAGTAGTGTGTGCCCGTCT
GTTGTGTGACTCTGGTAACTAGAGATCCCTCAGACCCTTTTAGTCAGTGTGGAAAATCTCTAGCAGTGGC
GCCCGAACAGGGACTTGAAAGCGAAAGGGAAACCAGAGGAGCTCTCTCGACGCAGGACTCGGCTTGCTGA
AGCGCGCACGGCAAGAGGCGAGGGGCGGCGACTGGTGAGTACGCCAAAAATTTTGACTAGCGGAGGCTAG
AAGGAGAGAGATGGGTGCGAGAGCGTCAGTATTAAGCGGGGGAGAATTAGATCGCGATGGGAAAAAATTC
GGTTAAGGCCAGGGGGAAAGAAAAAATATAAATTAAAACATATAGTATGGGCAAGCAGGGAGCTAGAACG
ATTCGCAGTTAATCCTGGCCTGTTAGAAACATCAGAAGGCTGTAGACAAATACTGGGACAGCTACAACCA
TCCCTTCAGACAGGATCAGAAGAACTTAGATCATTATATAATACAGTAGCAACCCTCTATTGTGTGCATC
AAAGGATAGAGATAAAAGACACCAAGGAAGCTTTAGACAAGATAGAGGAAGAGCAAAACAAAAGTAAGAC
CACCGCACAGCAAGCGGCCGCTGATCTTCAGACCTGGAGGAGGAGATATGAGGGACAATTGGAGAAGTGA
ATTATATAAATATAAAGTAGTAAAAATTGAACCATTAGGAGTAGCACCCACCAAGGCAAAGAGAAGAGTG
GTGCAGAGAGAAAAAAGAGCAGTGGGAATAGGAGCTTTGTTCCTTGGGTTCTTGGGAGCAGCAGGAAGCA
CTATGGGCGCAGCGTCAATGACGCTGACGGTACAGGCCAGACAATTATTGTCTGGTATAGTGCAGCAGCA
GAACAATTTGCTGAGGGCTATTGAGGCGCAACAGCATCTGTTGCAACTCACAGTCTGGGGCATCAAGCAG
CTCCAGGCAAGAATCCTGGCTGTGGAAAGATACCTAAAGGATCAACAGCTCCTGGGGATTTGGGGTTGCT
CTGGAAAACTCATTTGCACCACTGCTGTGCCTTGGAATGCTAGTTGGAGTAATAAATCTCTGGAACAGAT
TTGGAATCACACGACCTGGATGGAGTGGGACAGAGAAATTAACAATTACACAAGCTTAATACACTCCTTA
ATTGAAGAATCGCAAAACCAGCAAGAAAAGAATGAACAAGAATTATTGGAATTAGATAAATGGGCAAGTT
TGTGGAATTGGTTTAACATAACAAATTGGCTGTGGTATATAAAATTATTCATAATGATAGTAGGAGGCTT
GGTAGGTTTAAGAATAGTTTTTGCTGTACTTTCTATAGTGAATAGAGTTAGGCAGGGATATTCACCATTA
TCGTTTCAGACCCACCTCCCAACCCCGAGGGGACCCGACAGGCCCGAAGGAATAGAAGAAGAAGGTGGAG
AGAGAGACAGAGACAGATCCATTCGATTAGTGAACGGATCTCGACGGTATCGGTTAACTTTTAAAAGAAA
AGGGGGGATTGGGGGGTACAGTGCAGGGGAAAGAATAGTAGACATAATAGCAACAGACATACAAACTAAA
GAATTACAAAAACAAATTACAAAATTCAAAATTTTATCGTCCAGTGTGGTGGCTACTTACTCGGATCGGG
AGATCTGAATTGGAGTGAGGACGTGTAGAGTGAGGACGTGCGGAGTGAGGACGTGTAGAGTGAGGACGTG
CGGAGTGAGGACGTGTAGAGTGAGGACGTGCCCTCCTCTGGATCAAATCCGAATAACTTCGTATAGCATA
CATTATACGAAGTTATCGGATTTGATCTGATCAAGCAACTCTAGAGGGTATATAATGGGGGCCACTAGTC
TACTACCAGAGCTCATCGCTAGCAATGGTGAGCAAGGGCGAGGAGGATAACATGGCCATCATCAAGGAGT
TCATGCGCTTCAAGGTGCACATGGAGGGCTCCGTGAACGGCCACGAGTTCGAGATCGAGGGCGAGGGCGA
GGGCCGCCCCTACGAGGGCACCCAGACCGCCAAGCTGAAGGTGACCAAGGGTGGCCCCCTGCCCTTCGCC
TGGGACATCCTGTCCCCTCAGTTCATGTACGGCTCCAAGGCCTACGTGAAGCACCCCGCCGACATCCCCG
ACTACTTGAAGCTGTCCTTCCCCGAGGGCTTCAAGTGGGAGCGCGTGATGAACTTCGAGGACGGCGGCGT
GGTGACCGTGACCCAGGACTCCTCCCTGCAGGACGGCGAGTTCATCTACAAGGTGAAGCTGCGCGGCACC
AACTTCCCCTCCGACGGCCCCGTAATGCAGAAGAAGACCATGGGCTGGGAGGCCTCCTCCGAGCGGATGT
ACCCCGAGGACGGCGCCCTGAAGGGCGAGATCAAGCAGAGGCTGAAGCTGAAGGACGGCGGCCACTACGA
CGCTGAGGTCAAGACCACCTACAAGGCCAAGAAGCCCGTGCAGCTGCCCGGCGCCTACAACGTCAACATC
AAGTTGGACATCACCTCCCACAACGAGGACTACACCATCGTGGAACAGTACGAACGCGCCGAGGGCCGCC
ACTCCACCGGCGGCATGGACGAGCTGTACAAGGGTGGTGGGGGAAGCGGAGGAGGAGGTTCGATGACCGA
ATACAAGCTGGTGGTGGTGGGCGCCGTCGGTGTGGGCAAGAGTGCGCTGACCATCCAGCTGATCCAGAAC
CATTTTGTGGACGAATACGACCCCACTATAGAGGATTCCTACCGGAAGCAGGTGGTCATTGATGGGGAGA
CGTGCCTGTTGGACATCCTGGATACCGCCGGCCAGGAGGAGTACAGCGCCATGCGGGACCAGTACATGCG
CACCGGGGAGGGCTTCCTGTGTGTGTTTGCCATCAACAACACCAAGTCTTTTGAGGACATCCACCAGTAC
AGGGAGCAGATCAAACGGGTGAAGGACTCGGATGACGTGCCCATGGTGCTGGTGGGGAACAAGTGTGACC
TGGCTGCACGCACTGTGGAATCTCGGCAGGCTCAGGACCTCGCCCGAAGCTACGGCATCCCCTACATCGA
GACCTCGGCCAAGACCCGGCAGGGAGTGGAGGATGCCTTCTACACGTTGGTGCGTGAGATCCGGCAGCAC
AAGCTGCGGAAGCTGAACCCTCCTGATGAGAGTGGCCCCGGCTGCATGAGCTGCAAGTGTGTGCTCTCCT
AACAACGCCGATAATCAACCTCTGGATTACAAAATTTGTGAAAGATTGACTGGTATTCTTAACTATGTTG
CTCCTTTTACGCTATGTGGATACGCTGCTTTAATGCCTTTGTATCATGCTATTGCTTCCCGTATGGCTTT
CATTTTCTCCTCCTTGTATAAATCCTGGTTGCTGTCTCTTTATGAGGAGTTGTGGCCCGTTGTCAGGCAA
CGTGGCGTGGTGTGCACTGTGTTTGCTGACGCAACCCCCACTGGTTGGGGCATTGCCACCACCTGTCAGC
TCCTTTCCGGGACTTTCGCTTTCCCCCTCCCTATTGCCACGGCGGAACTCATCGCCGCCTGCCTTGCCCG
CTGCTGGACAGGGGCTCGGCTGTTGGGCACTGACAATTCCGTGGTGTTGTCGGGGAAATCATCGTCCTTT
CCTTGGCTGCTCGCCTGTGTTGCCACCTGGATTCTGCGCGGGACGTCCTTCTGCTACGTCCCTTCGGCCC
TCAATCCAGCGGACCTTCCTTCCCGCGGCCTGCTGCCGGCTCTGCGGCCTCTTCCGCGTCTTCGCCTTCG
CCCTCAGACGAGTCGGATCTCCCTTTGGGCCGCCTCCCCGCCGCTCGCTGATATAGGGCCCGGTACCTTT
AAGACCAATGACTTACAAGGCAGCTGTAGATCTTAGCCACTTTTTAAAAGAAAAGGGGGGACTGGAAGGG
CTAGCTCACTCCCAACGAAGACAAGATCTGCTTTTTGCTTGTACTGGGTCTCTCTGGTTAGACCAGATCT
GAGCCTGGGAGCTCTCTGGCTAACTAGGGAACCCACTGCTTAAGCCTCAATAAAGCTTGCCTTGAGTGCT
TCAAGTAGTGTGTGCCCGTCTGTTGTGTGACTCTGGTAACTAGAGATCCCTCAGACCCTTTTAGTCAGTG
TGGAAAATCTCTAGCAGTAGTAGTTCATGTCATCTTATTATTCAGTATTTATAACTTGCAAAGAAATGAA
TATCAGAGAGTGAGAGGAACTTGTTTATTGCAGCTTATAATGGTTACAAATAAAGCAATAGCATCACAAA
TTTCACAAATAAAGCATTTTTTTCACTGCATTCTAGTTGTGGTTTGTCCAAACTCATCAATGTATCTTAT
CATGTCTGGCTCTAGCTATCCCGCCCCTAACTCCGCCCATCCCGCCCCTAACTCCGCCCAGTTCCGCCCA
TTCTCCGCCCCATGGCTGACTAATTTTTTTTATTTATGCAGAGGCCGAGGCCGCCTCGGCCTCTGAGCTA
TTCCAGAAGTAGTGAGGAGGCTTTTTTGGAGGCCTAGGGACGTACCCAATTCGCCCTATAGTGAGTCGTA
TTACGCGCGCTCACTGGCCGTCGTTTTACAACGTCGTGACTGGGAAAACCCTGGCGTTACCCAACTTAAT
CGCCTTGCAGCACATCCCCCTTTCGCCAGCTGGCGTAATAGCGAAGAGGCCCGCACCGATCGCCCTTCCC
AACAGTTGCGCAGCCTGAATGGCGAATGGG
[124 nt withheld, positions 6051-6174]
C
[91 nt withheld, positions 6176-6266]
A
[49 nt withheld, positions 6268-6316]
CCTTTGACGTTGGAGTCCACGTTCTTT
[37 nt withheld, positions 6344-6380]
ACCCTATCTCGGTCTATTCTTTTGATTTATAAGGGATTTTGCCGATTTCGGCCTATTGGTTAAAAAATGA
GCTGATTTAACAAAAATTTAACGCGAATTTTAACAAAATATTAACGCTTACAATTTAGGTGGCACTTTTC
GGGGAAATGTGCGCGGAACCCCTATTTGTTTATTTTTCTAAATACATTCAAATATGTATCCGCTCATGAG
ACAATAACCCTGATAAATGCTTCAATAATATTGAAAAAGGAAGAGTATGAGTATTCAACATTTCCGTGTC
GCCCTTATTCCCTTTTTTGCGGCATTTTGCCTTCCTGTTTTTGCTCACCCAGAAACGCTGGTGAAAGTAA
AAGATGCTGAAGATCAGTTGGGTGCACGAGTGGGTTACATCGAACTGGATCTCAACAGCGGTAAGATCCT
TGAGAGTTTTCGCCCCGAAGAACGTTTTCCAATGATGAGCACTTTTAAAGTTCTGCTATGTGGCGCGGTA
TTATCCCGTATTGACGCCGGGCAAGAGCAACTCGGTCGCCGCATACACTATTCTCAGAATGACTTGGTTG
AGTACTCACCAGTCACAGAAAAGCATCTTACGGATGGCATGACAGTAAGAGAATTATGCAGTGCTGCCAT
AACCATGAGTGATAACACTGCGGCCAACTTACTTCTGACAACGATCGGAGGACCGAAGGAGCTAACCGCT
TTTTTGCACAACATGGGGGATCATGTAACTCGCCTTGATCGTTGGGAACCGGAGCTGAATGAAGCCATAC
CAAACGACGAGCGTGACACCACGATGCCTGTAGCAATGGCAACAACGTTGCGCAAACTATTAACTGGCGA
ACTACTTACTCTAGCTTCCCGGCAACAATTAATAGACTGGATGGAGGCGGATAAAGTTGCAGGACCACTT
CTGCGCTCGGCCCTTCCGGCTGGCTGGTTTATTGCTGATAAATCTGGAGCCGGTGAGCGTGGGTCTCGCG
GTATCATTGCAGCACTGGGGCCAGATGGTAAGCCCTCCCGTATCGTAGTTATCTACACGACGGGGAGTCA
GGCAACTATGGATGAACGAAATAGACAGATCGCTGAGATAGGTGCCTCACTGATTAAGCATTGGTAACTG
TCAGACCAAGTTTACTCATATATACTTTAGATTGATTTAAAACTTCATTTTTAATTTAAAAGGATCTAGG
TGAAGATCCTTTTTGATAATCTCATGACCAAAATCCCTTAACGTGAGTTTTCGTTCCACTGAGCGTCAGA
CCCCGTAGAAAAGATCAAAGGATCTTC
Features (pLannotate 1.2.2; 27 found; start..end, strand, type, name):
      1..589     +  rep_origin     ori: high-copy-number ColE1/pMB1/pBR322/pUC origin of replication
    772..864     +  CDS            lacI (fragment): lac repressor; lacI; The lac repressor binds to the lac operator to inhibit transcription in E. coli. This inhibition can be relieved by adding lactose or isopropyl-β-D-thiogalactopyranoside (IPTG).
    877..898     +  protein_bind   CAP binding site: CAP binding activates transcription in the presence of cAMP. E. coli catabolite activator protein
    913..943     +  promoter       lac promoter: promoter for the E. coli lac operon
    951..967     +  protein_bind   lac operator: The lac repressor binds to the lac operator to inhibit transcription in E. coli. This inhibition can be relieved by adding lactose or isopropyl-β-D-thiogalactopyranoside (IPTG). lac repressor encoded by lacI
   1012..1030    +  promoter       T3 promoter: promoter for bacteriophage T3 RNA polymerase
   1058..1284    +  promoter       RSV promoter: Rous sarcoma virus enhancer/promoter
   1285..1465    +  LTR            5' LTR (truncated): truncated 5' long terminal repeat (LTR) from HIV-1
   1512..1637    +  misc_feature   HIV-1 Ψ: packaging signal of human immunodeficiency virus type 1
   1621..1984    +  CDS            HIV-1 gag (fragment): gag protein from human immunodeficiency virus 1; gag
   2130..2363    +  misc_feature   RRE: The Rev response element (RRE) of HIV-1 allows for Rev-dependent mRNA export from the nucleus to the cytoplasm.
   2740..2840    +  CDS            Rev (fragment): human immunodeficiency virus 1 (HIV-1) Rev protein; rev; enhances nuclear export of unspliced and incompletely spliced viral mRNAs
   2859..2975    +  misc_feature   cPPT/CTS: central polypurine tract and central termination sequence of HIV-1
   3133..3166    +  protein_bind   loxP: Cre-mediated recombination occurs in the 8-bp core sequence (GCATACAT). Cre recombinase
   3192..3208    +  promoter       minP (fragment): minimal TATA-box promoter with low basal activity
   3245..3952    +  CDS            mCherry: mCherry is a basic (constitutively fluorescent) red fluorescent protein published in 2004, derived from Discosoma sp.. It is reported to be a very rapidly-maturing monomer with low acid sensitivity.
   3983..4550    +  CDS            H-Ras (G12V) (fragment): human oncoprotein generated by the G12V mutation in the small GTPase H-Ras
   4563..5151    +  misc_feature   WPRE: woodchuck hepatitis virus posttranscriptional regulatory element
   5173..5310    +  CDS            nef (fragment): NEF_HV1LA - Experimental evidence at protein level: Swiss-Prot protein existence level 1. Extracellular Nef protein targets CD4(+) T-lymphocytes for apoptosis by interacting with CXCR4 surface receptors. From Human immunodeficiency virus type 1 group M subtype B (isolate Lai) (HIV-1).
   5296..5476    +  LTR            5' LTR (truncated): truncated 5' long terminal repeat (LTR) from HIV-1
   5548..5669    +  polyA_signal   SV40 poly(A) signal: SV40 polyadenylation signal
   5709..5844    +  rep_origin     SV40 ori: SV40 origin of replication
   5865..5883    -  promoter       T7 promoter: promoter for bacteriophage T7 RNA polymerase
   5891..6046    +  CDS            lacZα (fragment): LacZα fragment of β-galactosidase; lacZ fragment
   6051..6479    +  rep_origin     f1 ori (sequence partly withheld): f1 bacteriophage origin of replication; arrow indicates direction of (+) strand synthesis
   6532..6636    +  promoter       AmpR promoter: bla
   6637..7497    +  CDS            AmpR: β-lactamase; bla; confers resistance to ampicillin, carbenicillin, and related antibiotics
