[The description below was written by a language model from this plasmid's Addgene catalogue record and pLannotate feature annotations shown in this document.]
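Description:
LentiX_(loxPconDIAL-YB_TATA)-mCherry-HRasG12V-BGH_pKG3906 is a 7.7 kb lentiviral transfer plasmid built by Golden Gate assembly on the pLentiX1 backbone. It is maintained in E. coli through a high-copy ColE1/pUC-type origin and ampicillin resistance (AmpR). The backbone also carries an f1 origin, an SV40 origin, and remnants of lac/lacZα sequence with T3 and T7 promoters. The viral portion follows a third-generation layout. An RSV promoter drives a truncated HIV-1 5' LTR, followed by the Ψ packaging signal with a gag fragment, the RRE for Rev-dependent nuclear export, and the cPPT/CTS. Downstream of the payload lie a WPRE, a truncated 3' LTR, and an SV40 polyadenylation signal. Packaging functions must be supplied in trans to make virus.

The payload is a "DIAL" synthetic reporter promoter controlling a fusion of mCherry, joined through a GS linker, to human HRas carrying the oncogenic G12V mutation. According to the record, expression occurs in the presence of ZFa, presumably a synthetic zinc-finger activator. Its binding sites are not annotated, but they would be expected upstream of the minimal TATA-box core promoter (named YB_TATA; detected as a minP fragment). Only one loxP site is annotated, immediately upstream of that core promoter. This, together with the "loxPcon" label, suggests a control version resembling the already Cre-edited promoter state, although the record does not say so explicitly. The name also mentions BGH, but no BGH polyadenylation signal appears in the feature table. The construct is suited to delivering activator-dependent, fluorescently trackable HRasG12V expression in studies of programmable promoter editing and transgene dosage control.
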