Addgene plasmid #246345: LentiX_(loxPconDIAL-YB_TATA)-mCherry-HRasG12V-BGH_pKG3906
Purpose: loxPcon DIAL Reporter Lentivirus expressing mCherry-HRasG12V in the presence of ZFa
Depositing lab: Kate Galloway. Depositing organization: Massachusetts Institute of Technology. Publication: Programmable promoter editing for precise control of transgene expression. Kabaria SR, Bae Y, Ehmann ME, Lende-Dorn BA, Beitz AM, Peterman EL, Love KS, Ploessl DS, Galloway KE. Nat Biotechnol. 2025 Oct 13. doi: 10.1038/s41587-025-02854-y. PubMed 41083901.
Backbone
  Vector backbone: pLentiX1
  Backbone manufacturer: Addgene #17297
  Vector type: Lentiviral, Synthetic Biology
Growth in bacteria
  Bacterial resistance: Ampicillin, 100 μg/mL
  Growth temperature: 30°C
  Growth strain: NEB Stable
  Copy number: High Copy
Gene/Insert
  Gene/Insert name: mCherry-GS-HRasG12V
  Species: H. sapiens (human)
  Mutation: G12V
  Entrez Gene: HRAS (a.k.a. C-BAS/HAS, C-H-RAS, C-HA-RAS1, CTLO, H-RASIDX, HAMSV, HRAS1, RASH1, p21ras)
  Cloning method: Golden Gate
Terms and licenses: Academic/Nonprofit Terms; Industry Terms: Not Available to Industry
Depositor comments: Please visit https://doi.org/10.1101/2024.06.19.599813 for bioRxiv preprint.
How to cite: LentiX_(loxPconDIAL-YB_TATA)-mCherry-HRasG12V-BGH_pKG3906 was a gift from Kate Galloway (Addgene plasmid # 246345 ; http://n2t.net/addgene:246345 ; RRID:Addgene_246345)
