>Addgene plasmid #246345 | LentiX_(loxPconDIAL-YB_TATA)-mCherry-HRasG12V-BGH_pKG3906 | depositor partial sequence | sequence record 484355 | Promoter (loxPcon-bp-DIAL-YB_TATA)
AGATCTGAATTGGAGTGAGGACGTGTAGAGTGAGGACGTGCGGAGTGAGGACGTGTAGAGTGAGGACGTG
CGGAGTGAGGACGTGTAGAGTGAGGACGTGCCCTCCTCTGGATCAAATCCGAATAACTTCGTATAGCATA
CATTATACGAAGTTATCGGATTTGATCTGATCAAGCAACTCTAGAGGGTATATAATGGGGGCCACTAGTC
TACTACCAGAGCTCATCGCTAGC
